Addgene plasmid #186430: PZ055:mOrange2-TM
Purpose: mOrange2-TM
Depositing lab: Adam Cohen. Publication: Cell Membranes Resist Flow. Shi Z, Graber ZT, Baumgart T, Stone HA, Cohen AE. Cell. 2018 Dec 13;175(7):1769-1779.e13. doi: 10.1016/j.cell.2018.09.054. Epub 2018 Nov 1. PubMed 30392960.
Backbone
  Vector backbone: pDisplay
  Backbone size w/o insert (bp): 5041
  Total vector size (bp): 6019
  Vector type: Mammalian Expression
Growth in bacteria
  Bacterial resistance: Ampicillin, 100 μg/mL
  Growth temperature: 30°C
  Growth strain: NEB Stable
  Copy number: Unknown
Gene/Insert
  Gene/Insert name: mOrange2-TM
  Species: Synthetic
  Insert size (bp): 978
Terms and licenses: Academic/Nonprofit Terms; Industry Terms: Not Available to Industry
How to cite: PZ055:mOrange2-TM was a gift from Adam Cohen (Addgene plasmid # 186430 ; http://n2t.net/addgene:186430 ; RRID:Addgene_186430)
