[The description below was written by a language model from this plasmid's Addgene catalogue record and pLannotate feature annotations shown in this document.]
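Description:
PZ055:mOrange2-TM is a mammalian expression plasmid of about 6 kb built on the pDisplay backbone, a vector designed to route a protein through the secretory pathway and anchor it in the plasma membrane. In bacteria it is maintained through a high-copy ColE1/pUC-type origin and selected with ampicillin via the β-lactamase gene. An f1 origin is also present. A separate cassette on the opposite strand places the Tn5 NeoR/KanR gene under the SV40 enhancer/early promoter with an HSV TK polyadenylation signal, which would allow G418 selection of stably transfected mammalian cells. Several small annotated fragments (a truncated HIV-1 LTR piece, a ble fragment, and partial SV40, bGH and AmpR promoter matches) appear to be backbone remnants or short similarity hits rather than functional parts.

The payload is a synthetic fusion of roughly 1 kb driven by the CMV immediate early enhancer and promoter and terminated by the bGH polyadenylation signal, with a T7 promoter just upstream of the coding region. The open reading frame begins with the mouse Igκ light-chain leader, which directs the nascent protein into the secretory pathway. It continues through a short HA epitope segment (annotated as a fragment of a 3xHA tag) and the orange fluorescent protein mOrange2, and ends in the PDGFRβ transmembrane domain. This arrangement should display mOrange2 on the extracellular face of the cell, tethered by a single membrane-spanning helix, giving a simple fluorescent transmembrane marker. The record states the purpose only as "mOrange2-TM", but the associated publication concerns how cell membranes resist flow. That fits use as a fluorescent tracer of a membrane-anchored protein in live-cell imaging.
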