Features (pLannotate 1.2.2; 20 found; start..end, strand, type, name):
    852..956     -  promoter       AmpR promoter: bla
    983..1411    +  rep_origin     f1 ori (sequence partly withheld): f1 bacteriophage origin of replication; arrow indicates direction of (+) strand synthesis
   1450..1829    +  enhancer       CMV enhancer: human cytomegalovirus immediate early enhancer
   1830..2033    +  promoter       CMV promoter: human cytomegalovirus (CMV) immediate early promoter
   2029..2062    +  LTR            5' LTR (truncated) (fragment): truncated 5' long terminal repeat (LTR) from HIV-1
   2078..2096    +  promoter       T7 promoter: promoter for bacteriophage T7 RNA polymerase
   2177..2239    +  sig_peptide    Igκ leader: leader sequence from mouse immunoglobulin κ light chain
   2239..2262    +  CDS            3xHA (fragment): three tandem HA epitope tags
   2276..2980    +  CDS            mOrange2: mOrange2 is a basic (constitutively fluorescent) orange fluorescent protein published in 2008, derived from Discosoma sp.. It has high acid sensitivity.
   3041..3187    +  CDS            PDGFRβ TM domain: transmembrane domain from platelet derived growth factor receptor beta
   3215..3439    +  polyA_signal   bGH poly(A) signal: bovine growth hormone polyadenylation signal
   3443..3461    +  promoter       SV40 promoter (fragment): SV40 enhancer and early promoter
   3571..4159    -  rep_origin     ori: high-copy-number ColE1/pMB1/pBR322/pUC origin of replication
   4381..4397    +  polyA_signal   bGH poly(A) signal (fragment): bovine growth hormone polyadenylation signal
   4488..4535    -  polyA_signal   HSV TK poly(A) signal: herpes simplex virus thymidine kinase polyadenylation signal (Cole and Stacy, 1985)
   4594..4746    -  CDS            ble (fragment): BLE_KLEPN - Experimental evidence at protein level: Swiss-Prot protein existence level 1. Binding protein with a strong affinity to the bleomycin family of antibiotics. Binds to CL990; an antimitotic-antibiotic compound. From Klebsiella pneumoniae.
   4767..5561    -  CDS            NeoR/KanR: aminoglycoside phosphotransferase from Tn5; aph(3')-II (or nptII); confers resistance to neomycin, kanamycin, and G418 (Geneticin®)
   5596..5949    -  promoter       SV40 promoter: SV40 enhancer and early promoter
   5951..5968    -  promoter       AmpR promoter (fragment): bla
   6009..851     -  CDS            AmpR (across the origin): β-lactamase; bla; confers resistance to ampicillin, carbenicillin, and related antibiotics
>Addgene plasmid #186430 | PZ055:mOrange2-TM | addgene full sequence | sequence record 370229 | Addgene NGS Result
TTAATCAGTGAGGCACCTATCTCAGCGATCTGTCTATTTCGTTCATCCATAGTTGCCTGACTCCCCGTCG
TGTAGATAACTACGATACGGGAGGGCTTACCATCTGGCCCCAGTGCTGCAATGATACCGCGAGACCCACG
CTCACCGGCTCCAGATTTATCAGCAATAAACCAGCCAGCCGGAAGGGCCGAGCGCAGAAGTGGTCCTGCA
ACTTTATCCGCCTCCATCCAGTCTATTAATTGTTGCCGGGAAGCTAGAGTAAGTAGTTCGCCAGTTAATA
GTTTGCGCAACGTTGTTGCCATTGCTACAGGCATCGTGGTGTCACGCTCGTCGTTTGGTATGGCTTCATT
CAGCTCCGGTTCCCAACGATCAAGGCGAGTTACATGATCCCCCATGTTGTGCAAAAAAGCGGTTAGCTCC
TTCGGTCCTCCGATCGTTGTCAGAAGTAAGTTGGCCGCAGTGTTATCACTCATGGTTATGGCAGCACTGC
ATAATTCTCTTACTGTCATGCCATCCGTAAGATGCTTTTCTGTGACTGGTGAGTACTCAACCAAGTCATT
CTGAGAATAGTGTATGCGGCGACCGAGTTGCTCTTGCCCGGCGTCAATACGGGATAATACCGCGCCACAT
AGCAGAACTTTAAAAGTGCTCATCATTGGAAAACGTTCTTCGGGGCGAAAACTCTCAAGGATCTTACCGC
TGTTGAGATCCAGTTCGATGTAACCCACTCGTGCACCCAACTGATCTTCAGCATCTTTTACTTTCACCAG
CGTTTCTGGGTGAGCAAAAACAGGAAGGCAAAATGCCGCAAAAAAGGGAATAAGGGCGACACGGAAATGT
TGAATACTCATACTCTTCCTTTTTCAATATTATTGAAGCATTTATCAGGGTTATTGTCTCATGAGCGGAT
ACATATTTGAATGTATTTAGAAAAATAAACAAATAGGGGTTCCGCGCACATTTCCCCGAAAAGTGCCACC
TG
[124 nt withheld, positions 983-1106]
C
[91 nt withheld, positions 1108-1198]
A
[49 nt withheld, positions 1200-1248]
CCTTTGACGTTGGAGTCCACGTTCTTT
[37 nt withheld, positions 1276-1312]
ACCCTATCTCGGTCTATTCTTTTGATTTATAAGGGATTTTGCCGATTTCGGCCTATTGGTTAAAAAATGA
GCTGATTTAACAAAAATTTAACGCGAATTTTAACAAAATATTAACGCTTACAATTTACGCGCGCGTTGAC
ATTGATTATTGACTAGTTATTAATAGTAATCAATTACGGGGTCATTAGTTCATAGCCCATATATGGAGTT
CCGCGTTACATAACTTACGGTAAATGGCCCGCCTGGCTGACCGCCCAACGACCCCCGCCCATTGACGTCA
ATAATGACGTATGTTCCCATAGTAACGCCAATAGGGACTTTCCATTGACGTCAATGGGTGGAGTATTTAC
GGTAAACTGCCCACTTGGCAGTACATCAAGTGTATCATATGCCAAGTACGCCCCCTATTGACGTCAATGA
CGGTAAATGGCCCGCCTGGCATTATGCCCAGTACATGACCTTATGGGACTTTCCTACTTGGCAGTACATC
TACGTATTAGTCATCGCTATTACCATGGTGATGCGGTTTTGGCAGTACATCAATGGGCGTGGATAGCGGT
TTGACTCACGGGGATTTCCAAGTCTCCACCCCATTGACGTCAATGGGAGTTTGTTTTGGCACCAAAATCA
ACGGGACTTTCCAAAATGTCGTAACAACTCCGCCCCATTGACGCAAATGGGCGGTAGGCGTGTACGGTGG
GAGGTCTATATAAGCAGAGCTCTCTGGCTAACTAGAGAACCCACTGCTTACTGGCTTATCGAAATTAATA
CGACTCACTATAGGGAGACCCAAGCTTGGTACCGAGCTCGGATCCACTAGTAACGGCCGCCAGTGTGCTG
GAATTCGGCTTGGGGATATCCACCATGGAGACAGACACACTCCTGCTATGGGTACTGCTGCTCTGGGTTC
CAGGTTCCACTGGTGACTATCCATATGATGTTCCAGATTATGCTGGGGCCCAGGTGAGCAAGGGCGAGGA
GAATAACATGGCCATCATCAAGGAGTTCATGCGCTTCAAGGTGCGCATGGAGGGCTCCGTGAACGGCCAC
GAGTTCGAGATCGAGGGCGAGGGCGAGGGCCGCCCCTACGAGGGCTTTCAGACCGCTAAGCTGAAGGTGA
CCAAGGGTGGCCCCCTGCCCTTCGCCTGGGACATCCTGTCCCCTCATTTCACCTACGGCTCCAAGGCCTA
CGTGAAGCACCCCGCCGACATCCCCGACTACTTCAAGCTGTCCTTCCCCGAGGGCTTCAAGTGGGAGCGC
GTGATGAACTACGAGGACGGCGGCGTGGTGACCGTGACCCAGGACTCCTCCCTGCAGGACGGCGAGTTCA
TCTACAAGGTGAAGCTGCGCGGCACCAACTTCCCCTCCGACGGCCCCGTGATGCAGAAGAAGACCATGGG
CTGGGAGGCCTCCTCCGAGCGGATGTACCCCGAGGACGGTGCCCTGAAGGGCAAGATCAAGATGAGGCTG
AAGCTGAAGGACGGCGGCCACTACACCTCCGAGGTCAAGACCACCTACAAGGCCAAGAAGCCCGTGCAGC
TGCCCGGCGCCTACATCGTCGACATCAAGTTGGACATCACCTCCCACAACGAGGACTACACCATCGTGGA
ACAGTACGAACGCGCCGAGGGCCGCCACTCCACCGGCGGCATGGACGAGCTGTACAAGCGGGGATCCCCG
CGGCTGCAGGTCGACGAACAAAAACTCATCTCAGAAGAGGATCTGAATGCTGTGGGCCAGGACACGCAGG
AGGTCATCGTGGTGCCACACTCCTTGCCCTTTAAGGTGGTGGTGATCTCAGCCATCCTGGCCCTGGTGGT
GCTCACCATCATCTCCCTTATCATCCTCATCATGCTTTGGCAGAAGAAGCCACGTTAGGCGGCCGCTCGA
GATCAGCCTCGACTGTGCCTTCTAGTTGCCAGCCATCTGTTGTTTGCCCCTCCCCCGTGCCTTCCTTGAC
CCTGGAAGGTGCCACTCCCACTGTCCTTTCCTAATAAAATGAGGAAATTGCATCGCATTGTCTGAGTAGG
TGTCATTCTATTCTGGGGGGTGGGGTGGGGCAGGACAGCAAGGGGGAGGATTGGGAAGACAATAGCAGGC
ATGCTGGGGATGCGGTGGGCTCTATGGCTTCTGAGGCGGAAAGAACCAGTGGCGGTAATACGGTTATCCA
CAGAATCAGGGGATAACGCAGGAAAGAACATGTGAGCAAAAGGCCAGCAAAAGGCCAGGAACCGTAAAAA
GGCCGCGTTGCTGGCGTTTTTCCATAGGCTCCGCCCCCCTGACGAGCATCACAAAAATCGACGCTCAAGT
CAGAGGTGGCGAAACCCGACAGGACTATAAAGATACCAGGCGTTTCCCCCTGGAAGCTCCCTCGTGCGCT
CTCCTGTTCCGACCCTGCCGCTTACCGGATACCTGTCCGCCTTTCTCCCTTCGGGAAGCGTGGCGCTTTC
TCATAGCTCACGCTGTAGGTATCTCAGTTCGGTGTAGGTCGTTCGCTCCAAGCTGGGCTGTGTGCACGAA
CCCCCCGTTCAGCCCGACCGCTGCGCCTTATCCGGTAACTATCGTCTTGAGTCCAACCCGGTAAGACACG
ACTTATCGCCACTGGCAGCAGCCACTGGTAACAGGATTAGCAGAGCGAGGTATGTAGGCGGTGCTACAGA
GTTCTTGAAGTGGTGGCCTAACTACGGCTACACTAGAAGAACAGTATTTGGTATCTGCGCTCTGCTGAAG
CCAGTTACCTTCGGAAAAAGAGTTGGTAGCTCTTGATCCGGCAAACAAACCACCGCTGGTAGCGGTGGTT
TTTTTGTTTGCAAGCAGCAGATTACGCGCAGAAAAAAAGGATCTCAAGAAGATCCTTTGATCTTTTCTAC
GGGGTCTGACGCTCAGTGGAACGAAAACTCACGTTAAGGGATTTTGGTCATGAGATTATCAAAAAGGATC
TTCACCTAGATCCTTTTAAATTAAAAATGAAGTTTTAAATCAATCTAAAGTATATATGAGTAACCTGAGG
CTATGGCAGGGCCTGCCGCCCCGACGTTGGCTGCGAGCCCTGGGCCTTCACCCGAACTTGGGGGGTGGGG
TGGGGAAAAGGAAGAAACGCGGGCGTATTGGCCCCAATGGGGTCTCGGTGGGGTATCGACAGAGTGCCAG
CCCTGGGACCGAACCCCGCGTTTATGAACAAACGACCCAACACCGTGCGTTTTATTCTGTCTTTTTATTG
CCGTCATAGCGCGGGTTCCTTCCGGTATTGTCTCCTTCCGTGTTTCAGTTAGCCTCCCCCTAGGGTGGGC
GAAGAACTCCAGCATGAGATCCCCGCGCTGGAGGATCATCCAGCCGGCGTCCCGGAAAACGATTCCGAAG
CCCAACCTTTCATAGAAGGCGGCGGTGGAATCGAAATCTCGTGATGGCAGGTTGGGCGTCGCTTGGTCGG
TCATTTCGAACCCCAGAGTCCCGCTCAGAAGAACTCGTCAAGAAGGCGATAGAAGGCGATGCGCTGCGAA
TCGGGAGCGGCGATACCGTAAAGCACGAGGAAGCGGTCAGCCCATTCGCCGCCAAGCTCTTCAGCAATAT
CACGGGTAGCCAACGCTATGTCCTGATAGCGGTCCGCCACACCCAGCCGGCCACAGTCGATGAATCCAGA
AAAGCGGCCATTTTCCACCATGATATTCGGCAAGCAGGCATCGCCATGGGTCACGACGAGATCCTCGCCG
TCGGGCATGCTCGCCTTGAGCCTGGCGAACAGTTCGGCTGGCGCGAGCCCCTGATGCTCTTCGTCCAGAT
CATCCTGATCGACAAGACCGGCTTCCATCCGAGTACGTGCTCGCTCGATGCGATGTTTCGCTTGGTGGTC
GAATGGGCAGGTAGCCGGATCAAGCGTATGCAGCCGCCGCATTGCATCAGCCATGATGGATACTTTCTCG
GCAGGAGCAAGGTGAGATGACAGGAGATCCTGCCCCGGCACTTCGCCCAATAGCAGCCAGTCCCTTCCCG
CTTCAGTGACAACGTCGAGCACAGCTGCGCAAGGAACGCCCGTCGTGGCCAGCCACGATAGCCGCGCTGC
CTCGTCTTGCAGTTCATTCAGGGCACCGGACAGGTCGGTCTTGACAAAAAGAACCGGGCGCCCCTGCGCT
GACAGCCGGAACACGGCGGCATCAGAGCAGCCGATTGTCTGTTGTGCCCAGTCATAGCCGAATAGCCTCT
CCACCCAAGCGGCCGGAGAACCTGCGTGCAATCCATCTTGTTCAATCATGCGAAACGATCCTCATCCTGT
CTCTTGATCGATCTTTGCAAAAGCCTAGGCCTCCAAAAAAGCCTCCTCACTACTTCTGGAATAGCTCAGA
GGCCGGGCCTCGGCCTCTGCATAAATAAAAAAAATTAGTCAGCCATGGGGCGGAGAATGGGCGGAACTGG
GCGGAGTTAGGGGCGGGATGGGCGGAGTTAGGGGCGGGACTATGGTTGCTGACTAATTGAGATGCATGCT
TTGCATACTTCTGCCTGCTGGGGAGCCTGGGGACTTTCCACACCTGGTTGCTGACTAATTGAGATGCATG
CTTTGCATACTTCTGCCTGCTGGGGAGCCTGGGGACTTTCCACACCCTAACTGACACACATTCCACAGCT
GGTTCTTTCCGCCTCAGGACTCTTCCTTTTTCAATAAATCAATCTAAAGTATATATGAGTAAACTTGGTC
TGACAGTTACCAATGC
